Addgene plasmid #210823: pET28a-mScarlet-TEV-Strep-His
Purpose: Bacterial overexpression vector for C-terminally Strep and His tagged mScarlet fluorescent protein
Depositing lab: Luke Chao. Depositing organization: Massachusetts General Hospital. Publication: Prominin 1 and Tweety Homology 1 both induce extracellular vesicle formation. Bell TA, Luce BE, Hakim P, Ananda VY, Dardari H, Nguyen TH, Monshizadeh A, Chao LH. Elife. 2024 Aug 13;13:e100061. doi: 10.7554/eLife.100061. PubMed 39168849.
Backbone
  Vector backbone: pET28a
  Backbone manufacturer: Novagen
  Backbone size w/o insert (bp): 5228
  Total vector size (bp): 6101
  Vector type: Bacterial Expression
Growth in bacteria
  Bacterial resistance: Kanamycin, 50 μg/mL
  Growth temperature: 37°C
  Growth strain: DH5alpha
  Copy number: High Copy
Gene/Insert
  Gene/Insert name: mScarlet
  Species: Synthetic
  Insert size (bp): 873
  Promoter: T7
  Tag / fusion protein: TwinStrep, 10xHis (C terminal on insert)
  Cloning method: Unknown
  Sequencing primers: 5′ T7-F; 3′ T7 Term-R
Terms and licenses: Academic/Nonprofit Terms; Industry Terms: Not Available to Industry
Depositor comments: Please visit https://doi.org/10.1101/2023.11.08.566258 for bioRxiv preprint.
How to cite: pET28a-mScarlet-TEV-Strep-His was a gift from Luke Chao (Addgene plasmid # 210823 ; http://n2t.net/addgene:210823 ; RRID:Addgene_210823)
