[The description below was written by a language model from this plasmid's Addgene catalogue record and pLannotate feature annotations shown in this document.]
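Description:
pET28a-mScarlet-TEV-Strep-His is a 6.1 kb bacterial expression plasmid built on the Novagen pET28a backbone for overproducing the synthetic red fluorescent protein mScarlet in E. coli. It replicates from a ColE1/pMB1-type origin and retains the pBR322-derived bom and rop regions. The catalogue lists it as high copy, although rop normally moderates copy number. Selection is by kanamycin through the aph(3')-Ia (KanR) gene. An f1 origin is also present, which allows single-stranded DNA production with helper phage. The short tetracycline-resistance, AmpR promoter, T7 promoter and SET1 fragments in the annotation appear to be backbone remnants or partial matches rather than functional parts.

The expression cassette follows the standard pET arrangement. A T7 promoter is followed directly by a lac operator, then the T7 gene 10 ribosome binding site, the mScarlet coding sequence and a T7 terminator. The plasmid carries lacI with its own promoter, so the repressor holds transcription off until IPTG is added. Expression also requires a host that supplies T7 RNA polymerase.

According to the catalogue, the 873 bp insert carries C-terminal TwinStrep and 10xHis tags, and the plasmid name indicates a TEV protease site between mScarlet and the tags. None of these elements is annotated individually in the feature table, but the unannotated stretch downstream of the mScarlet CDS is consistent with their presence. The two tags should permit purification on Strep-Tactin and immobilised-metal resins, with optional tag removal by TEV cleavage. The stated purpose is bacterial overexpression of tagged mScarlet; the record does not say what the purified protein is used for afterwards.
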