Features (pLannotate 1.2.2; 19 found; start..end, strand, type, name):
     13..152     -  misc_feature   bom: basis of mobility region from pBR322
    254..445     -  CDS            rop: Rop protein, which maintains plasmids at low copy number; rop
    462..842     +  CDS            YPB1_ECOLX: Protein predicted: Swiss-Prot protein existence level 4. From Escherichia coli.
    914..1205    -  CDS            TcR (fragment): tetracycline efflux protein; tet; confers resistance to tetracycline
   1220..1241    -  protein_bind   CAP binding site: CAP binding activates transcription in the presence of cAMP. E. coli catabolite activator protein
   1254..2336    -  CDS            lacI: lac repressor; lacI; The lac repressor binds to the lac operator to inhibit transcription in E. coli. This inhibition can be relieved by adding lactose or isopropyl-β-D-thiogalactopyranoside (IPTG).
   2337..2414    -  promoter       lacI promoter: lacI
   2422..2701    -  CDS            TcR (fragment): tetracycline efflux protein; tet; confers resistance to tetracycline
   2723..2741    +  promoter       T7 promoter: promoter for bacteriophage T7 RNA polymerase
   2742..2766    +  protein_bind   lac operator: The lac repressor binds to the lac operator to inhibit transcription in E. coli. This inhibition can be relieved by adding lactose or isopropyl-β-D-thiogalactopyranoside (IPTG). lac repressor encoded by lacI
   2781..2803    +  RBS            RBS: efficient ribosome binding site from bacteriophage T7 gene 10 (Olins and Rangwala, 1989)
   2810..3505    +  CDS            mScarlet: mScarlet is a basic (constitutively fluorescent) red fluorescent protein published in 2016, derived from synthetic construct. It has moderate acid sensitivity.
   3690..3707    -  promoter       T7 promoter (fragment): promoter for bacteriophage T7 RNA polymerase
   3715..3764    +  CDS            SET1 (fragment): solubility-enhancement tag derived from T7 phage gene 10B
   3772..3819    +  terminator     T7 terminator: transcription terminator for bacteriophage T7 RNA polymerase
   3856..4284    +  rep_origin     f1 ori (sequence partly withheld): f1 bacteriophage origin of replication; arrow indicates direction of (+) strand synthesis
   4337..4394    +  promoter       AmpR promoter (fragment): bla
   4403..5218    -  CDS            KanR: aminoglycoside phosphotransferase; aph(3')-Ia; confers resistance to kanamycin in bacteria or G418 (Geneticin®) in eukaryotes
   5340..5928    +  rep_origin     ori: high-copy-number ColE1/pMB1/pBR322/pUC origin of replication
>Addgene plasmid #210823 | pET28a-mScarlet-TEV-Strep-His | addgene full sequence | sequence record 417735 | Addgene NGS Result
AGCGGAAGAGCGCCTGATGCGGTATTTTCTCCTTACGCATCTGTGTGGTATTTCACACCGCAATGGTGCA
CTCTCAGTACAATCTGCTCTGATGCCGCATAGTTAAGCCAGTATACACTCCGCTATCGCTACGTGACTGG
GTCATGGCTGCGCCCCGACACCCGCCAACACCCGCTGACGCGCCCTGACGGGCTTGTCTGCTCCCGGCAT
CCGCTTACAGACAAGCTGTGACCGTCTCCGGGAGCTGCATGTGTCAGAGGTTTTCACCGTCATCACCGAA
ACGCGCGAGGCAGCTGCGGTAAAGCTCATCAGCGTGGTCGTGAAGCGATTCACAGATGTCTGCCTGTTCA
TCCGCGTCCAGCTCGTTGAGTTTCTCCAGAAGCGTTAATGTCTGGCTTCTGATAAAGCGGGCCATGTTAA
GGGCGGTTTTTTCCTGTTTGGTCACTGATGCCTCCGTGTAAGGGGGATTTCTGTTCATGGGGGTAATGAT
ACCGATGAAACGAGAGAGGATGCTCACGATACGGGTTACTGATGATGAACATGCCCGGTTACTGGAACGT
TGTGAGGGTAAACAACTGGCGGTATGGATGCGGCGGGACCAGAGAAAAATCACTCAGGGTCAATGCCAGC
GCTTCGTTAATACAGATGTAGGTGTTCCACAGGGTAGCCAGCAGCATCCTGCGATGCAGATCCGGAACAT
AATGGTGCAGGGCGCTGACTTCCGCGTTTCCAGACTTTACGAAACACGGAAACCGAAGACCATTCATGTT
GTTGCTCAGGTCGCAGACGTTTTGCAGCAGCAGTCGCTTCACGTTCGCTCGCGTATCGGTGATTCATTCT
GCTAACCAGTAAGGCAACCCCGCCAGCCTAGCCGGGTCCTCAACGACAGGAGCACGATCATGCGCACCCG
TGGGGCCGCCATGCCGGCGATAATGGCCTGCTTCTCGCCGAAACGTTTGGTGGCGGGACCAGTGACGAAG
GCTTGAGCGAGGGCGTGCAAGATTCCGAATACCGCAAGCGACAGGCCGATCATCGTCGCGCTCCAGCGAA
AGCGGTCCTCGCCGAAAATGACCCAGAGCGCTGCCGGCACCTGTCCTACGAGTTGCATGATAAAGAAGAC
AGTCATAAGTGCGGCGACGATAGTCATGCCCCGCGCCCACCGGAAGGAGCTGACTGGGTTGAAGGCTCTC
AAGGGCATCGGTCGAGATCCCGGTGCCTAATGAGTGAGCTAACTTACATTAATTGCGTTGCGCTCACTGC
CCGCTTTCCAGTCGGGAAACCTGTCGTGCCAGCTGCATTAATGAATCGGCCAACGCGCGGGGAGAGGCGG
TTTGCGTATTGGGCGCCAGGGTGGTTTTTCTTTTCACCAGTGAGACGGGCAACAGCTGATTGCCCTTCAC
CGCCTGGCCCTGAGAGAGTTGCAGCAAGCGGTCCACGCTGGTTTGCCCCAGCAGGCGAAAATCCTGTTTG
ATGGTGGTTAACGGCGGGATATAACATGAGCTGTCTTCGGTATCGTCGTATCCCACTACCGAGATATCCG
CACCAACGCGCAGCCCGGACTCGGTAATGGCGCGCATTGCGCCCAGCGCCATCTGATCGTTGGCAACCAG
CATCGCAGTGGGAACGATGCCCTCATTCAGCATTTGCATGGTTTGTTGAAAACCGGACATGGCACTCCAG
TCGCCTTCCCGTTCCGCTATCGGCTGAATTTGATTGCGAGTGAGATATTTATGCCAGCCAGCCAGACGCA
GACGCGCCGAGACAGAACTTAATGGGCCCGCTAACAGCGCGATTTGCTGGTGACCCAATGCGACCAGATG
CTCCACGCCCAGTCGCGTACCGTCTTCATGGGAGAAAATAATACTGTTGATGGGTGTCTGGTCAGAGACA
TCAAGAAATAACGCCGGAACATTAGTGCAGGCAGCTTCCACAGCAATGGCATCCTGGTCATCCAGCGGAT
AGTTAATGATCAGCCCACTGACGCGTTGCGCGAGAAGATTGTGCACCGCCGCTTTACAGGCTTCGACGCC
GCTTCGTTCTACCATCGACACCACCACGCTGGCACCCAGTTGATCGGCGCGAGATTTAATCGCCGCGACA
ATTTGCGACGGCGCGTGCAGGGCCAGACTGGAGGTGGCAACGCCAATCAGCAACGACTGTTTGCCCGCCA
GTTGTTGTGCCACGCGGTTGGGAATGTAATTCAGCTCCGCCATCGCCGCTTCCACTTTTTCCCGCGTTTT
CGCAGAAACGTGGCTGGCCTGGTTCACCACGCGGGAAACGGTCTGATAAGAGACACCGGCATACTCTGCG
ACATCGTATAACGTTACTGGTTTCACATTCACCACCCTGAATTGACTCTCTTCCGGGCGCTATCATGCCA
TACCGCGAAAGGTTTTGCGCCATTCGATGGTGTCCGGGATCTCGACGCTCTCCCTTATGCGACTCCTGCA
TTAGGAAGCAGCCCAGTAGTAGGTTGAGGCCGTTGAGCACCGCCGCCGCAAGGAATGGTGCATGCAAGGA
GATGGCGCCCAACAGTCCCCCGGCCACGGGGCCTGCCACCATACCCACGCCGAAACAAGCGCTCATGAGC
CCGAAGTGGCGAGCCCGATCTTCCCCATCGGTGATGTCGGCGATATAGGCGCCAGCAACCGCACCTGTGG
CGCCGGTGATGCCGGCCACGATGCGTCCGGCGTAGAGGATCGAGATCTCGATCCCGCGAAATTAATACGA
CTCACTATAGGGGAATTGTGAGCGGATAACAATTCCCCTCTAGAAATAATTTTGTTTAACTTTAAGAAGG
AGATATACCATGGTCAGCAAAGGGGAAGCCGTCATTAAAGAATTCATGCGCTTCAAAGTCCATATGGAGG
GATCCATGAACGGCCACGAGTTCGAGATCGAGGGTGAGGGGGAGGGCCGGCCCTACGAGGGGACACAAAC
TGCCAAGCTGAAAGTGACAAAGGGCGGACCATTGCCTTTTTCTTGGGATATCTTGAGCCCCCAGTTCATG
TACGGGTCAAGGGCATTTACTAAGCACCCGGCTGATATCCCTGATTACTATAAGCAGTCTTTCCCAGAAG
GCTTCAAATGGGAACGGGTCATGAACTTTGAGGACGGCGGCGCGGTGACCGTCACTCAGGACACCAGCCT
TGAAGATGGTACACTCATTTACAAGGTTAAGCTGAGAGGCACAAACTTCCCACCTGATGGGCCGGTGATG
CAAAAAAAGACCATGGGCTGGGAGGCCAGCACCGAGAGGCTCTATCCCGAAGATGGGGTCCTCAAAGGAG
ATATCAAAATGGCTCTGCGCCTCAAAGATGGCGGCAGGTATCTCGCAGACTTCAAAACAACCTACAAGGC
CAAGAAACCCGTCCAGATGCCCGGCGCTTACAACGTTGATCGAAAATTGGATATTACCAGTCACAACGAG
GATTACACTGTGGTGGAGCAGTACGAAAGAAGCGAGGGAAGGCATAGCACTGGTGGGATGGACGAGCTGT
ACAAACTCGAGGAGAATTTGTACTTTCAAGGCGGTGGAGGAGGGAGTGCCTGGTCTCATCCACAGTTTGA
AAAGGGAGGAGGATCCGGAGGTGGTAGTGGCGGATCTGCATGGTCCCACCCTCAGTTTGAGAAGGGCGGC
GGAGGTTCTCATCACCACCACCATCATCATCACCACCACTAATCTAGAACTATAGTGAGTCGTATTACGA
TCCGGCTGCTAACAAAGCCCGAAAGGAAGCTGAGTTGGCTGCTGCCACCGCTGAGCAATAACTAGCATAA
CCCCTTGGGGCCTCTAAACGGGTCTTGAGGGGTTTTTTGCTGAAAGGAGGAACTATATCCGGATTGGCGA
ATGGG
[124 nt withheld, positions 3856-3979]
C
[91 nt withheld, positions 3981-4071]
A
[49 nt withheld, positions 4073-4121]
CCTTTGACGTTGGAGTCCACGTTCTTT
[37 nt withheld, positions 4149-4185]
ACCCTATCTCGGTCTATTCTTTTGATTTATAAGGGATTTTGCCGATTTCGGCCTATTGGTTAAAAAATGA
GCTGATTTAACAAAAATTTAACGCGAATTTTAACAAAATATTAACGCTTACAATTTAGGTGGCACTTTTC
GGGGAAATGTGCGCGGAACCCCTATTTGTTTATTTTTCTAAATACATTCAAATATGTATCCGCTCATGAA
TTAATTCTTAGAAAAACTCATCGAGCATCAAATGAAACTGCAATTTATTCATATCAGGATTATCAATACC
ATATTTTTGAAAAAGCCGTTTCTGTAATGAAGGAGAAAACTCACCGAGGCAGTTCCATAGGATGGCAAGA
TCCTGGTATCGGTCTGCGATTCCGACTCGTCCAACATCAATACAACCTATTAATTTCCCCTCGTCAAAAA
TAAGGTTATCAAGTGAGAAATCACCATGAGTGACGACTGAATCCGGTGAGAATGGCAAAAGTTTATGCAT
TTCTTTCCAGACTTGTTCAACAGGCCAGCCATTACGCTCGTCATCAAAATCACTCGCATCAACCAAACCG
TTATTCATTCGTGATTGCGCCTGAGCGAGACGAAATACGCGATCGCTGTTAAAAGGACAATTACAAACAG
GAATCGAATGCAACCGGCGCAGGAACACTGCCAGCGCATCAACAATATTTTCACCTGAATCAGGATATTC
TTCTAATACCTGGAATGCTGTTTTCCCGGGGATCGCAGTGGTGAGTAACCATGCATCATCAGGAGTACGG
ATAAAATGCTTGATGGTCGGAAGAGGCATAAATTCCGTCAGCCAGTTTAGTCTGACCATCTCATCTGTAA
CATCATTGGCAACGCTACCTTTGCCATGTTTCAGAAACAACTCTGGCGCATCGGGCTTCCCATACAATCG
ATAGATTGTCGCACCTGATTGCCCGACATTATCGCGAGCCCATTTATACCCATATAAATCAGCATCCATG
TTGGAATTTAATCGCGGCCTAGAGCAAGACGTTTCCCGTTGAATATGGCTCATAACACCCCTTGTATTAC
TGTTTATGTAAGCAGACAGTTTTATTGTTCATGACCAAAATCCCTTAACGTGAGTTTTCGTTCCACTGAG
CGTCAGACCCCGTAGAAAAGATCAAAGGATCTTCTTGAAATCCTTTTTTTCTGCGCGTAATCTGCTGCTT
GCAAACAAAAAAACCACCGCTACCAGCGGTGGTTTGTTTGCCGGATCAAGAGCTACCAACTCTTTTTCCG
AAGGTAACTGGCTTCAGCAGAGCGCAGATACCAAATACTGTCCTTCTAGTGTAGCCGTAGTTAGGCCACC
ACTTCAAGAACTCTGTAGCACCGCCTACATACCTCGCTCTGCTAATCCTGTTACCAGTGGCTGCTGCCAG
TGGCGATAAGTCGTGTCTTACCGGGTTGGACTCAAGACGATAGTTACCGGATAAGGCGCAGCGGTCGGGC
TGAACGGGGGGTTCGTGCACACAGCCCAGCTTGGAGCGAACGACCTACACCGAACTGAGATACCTACAGC
GTGAGCTATGAGAAAGCGCCACGCTTCCCGAAGGGAGAAAGGCGGACAGGTATCCGGTAAGCGGCAGGGT
CGGAACAGGAGAGCGCACGAGGGAGCTTCCAGGGGGAAACGCCTGGTATCTTTATAGTCCTGTCGGGTTT
CGCCACCTCTGACTTGAGCGTCGATTTTTGTGATGCTCGTCAGGGGGGCGGAGCCTATGGAAAAACGCCA
GCAACGCGGCCTTTTTACGGTTCCTGGCCTTTTGCTGGCCTTTTGCTCACATGTTCTTTCCTGCGTTATC
CCCTGATTCTGTGGATAACCGTATTACCGCCTTTGAGTGAGCTGATACCGCTCGCCGCAGCCGAACGACC
GAGCGCAGCGAGTCAGTGAGCGAGGA
